>Addgene plasmid #67034 | pRJPaph-mChe | depositor full sequence | sequence record 115547 | pRJPaph-mChe sequence 8798 bps
AGCTTTAATGCGGTAGTTTATCACAGTTAAATTGCTAACGCAGTCAGGCACCGTGTATGAAATCTAACAA
TGCGCTCATCGTCATCCTCGGCACCGTCACCCTGGATGCTGTAGGCATAGGCTTGGTTATGCCGGTACTG
CCGGGCCTCTTGCGGGATATCGTCCATTCCGACAGCATCGCCAGTCACTATGGCGTGCTGCTAGCGCTAT
ATGCGTTGATGCAATTTCTATGCGCACCCGTTCTCGGAGCACTGTCCGACCGCTTTGGCCGCCGCCCAGT
CCTGCTCGCTTCGCTACTTGGAGCCACTATCGACTACGCGATCATGGCGACCACACCCGTCCTGTGGATC
CTCTACGCCGGACGCATCGTGGCCGGCATCACCGGCGCCACAGGTGCGGTTGCTGGCGCCTATATCGCCG
ACATCACCGATGGGGAAGATCGGGCTCGCCACTTCGGGCTCATGAGCGCTTGTTTCGGCGTGGGTATGGT
GGCAGGCCCCGTGGCCGGGGGACTGTTGGGCGCCATCTCCTTGCATGCACCATTCCTTGCGGCGGCGGTG
CTCAACGGCCTCAACCTACTACTGGGCTGCTTCCTAATGCAGGAGTCGCATAAGGGAGAGCGTCGACCGA
TGCCCTTGAGAGCCTTCAACCCAGTCAGCTCCTTCCGGTGGGCGCGGGGCATGACTATCGTCGCCGCACT
TATGACTGTCTTCTTTATCATGCAACTCGTAGGACAGGTGCCGGCAGCGCTCTGGGTCATTTTCGGCGAG
GACCGCTTTCGCTGGAGCGCGACGATGATCGGCCTGTCGCTTGCGGTATTCGGAATCTTGCACGCCCTCG
CTCAAGCCTTCGTCACTGGTCCCGCCACCAAACGTTTCGGCGAGAAGCAGGCCATTATCGCCGGCATGGC
GGCCGACGCGCTGGGCTACGTCTTGCTGGCGTTCGCGACGCGAGGCTGGATGGCCTTCCCCATTATGATT
CTTCTCGCTTCCGGCGGCATCGGGATGCCCGCGTTGCAGGCCATGCTGTCCAGGCAGGTAGATGACGACC
ATCAGGGACAGCTTCAAGGATCGCTCGCGGCTCTTACCAGCCTAACTTCGATCACTGGACCGCTGATCGT
CACGGCGATTTATGCCGCCTCGGCGAGCACATGGAACGGGTTGGCATGGATTGTAGGCGCCGCCCTATAC
CTTGTCTGCCTCCCCGCGTTGCGTCGCGGTGCATGGAGCCGGGCCACCTCGACCTGAATGGAAGCCGGCG
GCACCTCGCTAACGGATTCACCACTCCAAGAATTGGAGCCAATCAATTCTTGCGGAGAACTGTGAATGCG
CAAACCAACCCTTGGCAGAACATATCCATCGCGTCCGCCATCTCCAGCAGCCGCACGCGGCGCATCTCGG
GCAGCGTTGGGTCCTGGCCACGGGTGCGCATGATCGTGCTCCTGTCGTTGAGGACCCGGCTAGGCTGGCG
GGGTTGCCTTACTGGTTAGCAGAATGAATCACCGATACGCGAGCGAACGTGAAGCGACTGCTGCTGCAAA
ACGTCTGCGACCTGAGCAACAACATGAATGGTCTTCGGTTTCCGTGTTTCGTAAAGTCTGGAAACGCGGA
AGTCAGCGCCCTGCACCATTATGTTCCGGATCTGCATCGCAGGATGCTGCTGGCTACCCTGTGGAACACC
TACATCTGTATTAACGAAGCGCTGGCATTGACCCTGAGTGATTTTTCTCTGGTCCCGCCGCATCCATACC
GCCAGTTGTTTACCCTCACAACGTTCCAGTAACCGGGCATGTTCATCATCAGTAACCCGTATCGTGAGCA
TCCTCTCTCGTTTCATCGGTATCATTACCCCCATGAACAGAAATTCCCCCTTACACGGAGGCATCAAGTG
ACCAAACAGGAAAAAACCGCCCTTAACATGGCCCGCTTTATCAGAAGCCAGACATTAACGCTTCTGGAGA
AACTCAACGAGCTGGACGCGGATGAACAGGCAGACATCTGTGAATCGCTTCACGACCACGCTGATGAGCT
TTACCGCAGCTGCCTCGCGCGTTTCGGTGATGACGGTGAAAACCTCTGACACATGCAGCTCCCGGAGACG
GTCACAGCTTGTCTGTAAGCGGATGCCGGGAGCAGACAAGCCCGTCAGGGCGCGTCAGCGGGTGTTGGCG
GGTGTCGGGGCGCAGCCATGACCCAGTCACGTAGCGATAGCGGAGTGTATACTGGCTTAACTATGCGGCA
TCAGAGCAGATTGTACTGAGAGTGCACCATATGCGGTGTGAAATACCGCACAGATGCGTAAGGAGAAAAT
ACCGCATCAGGCGCTCTTCCGCTTCCTCGCTCACTGACTCGCTGCGCTCGGTCGTTCGGCTGCGGCGAGC
GGTATCAGCTCACTCAAAGGCGGTAATACGGTTATCCACAGAATCAGGGGATAACGCAGGAAAGAACATG
TGAGCAAAAGGCCAGCAAAAGGCCAGGAACCGTAAAAAGGCCGCGTTGCTGGCGTTTTTCCATAGGCTCC
GCCCCCCTGACGAGCATCACAAAAATCGACGCTCAAGTCAGAGGTGGCGAAACCCGACAGGACTATAAAG
ATACCAGGCGTTTCCCCCTGGAAGCTCCCTCGTGCGCTCTCCTGTTCCGACCCTGCCGCTTACCGGATAC
CTGTCCGCCTTTCTCCCTTCGGGAAGCGTGGCGCTTTCTCATAGCTCACGCTGTAGGTATCTCAGTTCGG
TGTAGGTCGTTCGCTCCAAGCTGGGCTGTGTGCACGAACCCCCCGTTCAGCCCGACCGCTGCGCCTTATC
CGGTAACTATCGTCTTGAGTCCAACCCGGTAAGACACGACTTATCGCCACTGGCAGCAGCCACTGGTAAC
AGGATTAGCAGAGCGAGGTATGTAGGCGGTGCTACAGAGTTCTTGAAGTGGTGGCCTAACTACGGCTACA
CTAGAAGGACAGTATTTGGTATCTGCGCTCTGCTGAAGCCAGTTACCTTCGGAAAAAGAGTTGGTAGCTC
TTGATCCGGCAAACAAACCACCGCTGGTAGCGGTGGTTTTTTTGTTTGCAAGCAGCAGATTACGCGCAGA
AAAAAAGGATCTCAAGAAGATCCTTTGATCTTTTCTACGGGGTCTGACGCTCAGTGGAACGAAAACTCAC
GTTAAGGGATTTTGGTCATGAGATTATCAAAAAGGATCTTCACCTAGATCCTTTTAAATTAAAAATGAAG
TTTTAAATCAATCTAAAGTATATATGAGTAAACTTGGTCTGACAGTTACCAATGCTTAATCAGTGAGGCA
CCTATCTCAGCGATCTGTCTATTTCGTTCATCCATAGTTGCCTGACTCCCCGTCGTGTAGATAACTACGA
TACGGGAGGGCTTACCATCTGGCCCCAGTGCTGCAATGATACCGCGAGACCCACGCTCACCGGCTCCAGA
TTTATCAGCAATAAACCAGCCAGCCGGAAGGGCCGAGCGCAGAAGTGGTCCTGCAACTTTATCCGCCTCC
ATCCAGTCTATTAATTGTTGCCGGGAAGCTAGAGTAAGTAGTTCGCCAGTTAATAGTTTGCGCAACGTTG
TTGCCATTGCCGCGGTTCGGTGATGCCACGATCCTCGCCCTGCTGGCGAAGATCGAAGAGAAGCAGGACG
AGCTTGGCAAGGTCATGATGGGCGTGGTCCGCCCGAGGGCAGAGCCATGACTTTTTCCACCGCGGTGGCG
GCCGCTCTAGACGGTAATAGGGATCGGAGAAGTCGACGCGGGCCCGGAGCTGCGGGCTCACCGCCATCGA
GGCGATGATAGCATCGCCCCGGTTCGAGGTGAGCGCGTCGACCAGGGTCTCGAAGCGGCGCATCTGCACC
GTGCAGGTGACCTTGATCTCCTCGCAGAGCGCGCGGGCGAGATCGACGTTGAAGCCGGCCGGATTGCCGT
CGGCGCCGGTGTAGTTGAACGGCGGATAGTCGGTCTCGGTCAAAAAGCGGATCACGGTCAGGCGCGACAG
GTCCGGCCGCTCCGGCCGCCGCCGCGGGTCCCAGAAGCCGGGCACGGCCTGCGGGGCCGCCTGGGGCGCG
ACCTGCGGGGTGACCTGGGGCGCCGCCGGAGGCTGCTTGGCCGGGGCCTGCGCCTGCGCGCCGGGCAAGC
CGGCGAACAGGCAGGCGCCGACGGCCAGCCCTGTCAGCAAGCCACGGGCAGATTTGGACGATTTCGCCTG
TTGCGATGGAGCCATCGGCCGGAAATGAACGAATTTCGTTGGGATCGGAGGGCCTTATAGACCATCCGCC
CGGGAACGCGAGCGCCGATTGCGGTCAGGGTGAAGGTGCGCTCCCTCTCCCGCTTGCGGGAGGGGGGCGG
GGAGAGGGTGTCTCCGCGGAGGGACAATCCCCGAGAGGAGAGAGCCCTCACCCGGCGCTCTGCCATAGCC
GAGGCTTTGCCTCGGCGTCTTAGAGGACGGCCGCCAAAAGCGGCCTATACCTCTCCCGCAAGCGGGAGAG
GTTACACCGAGGACGCGGTCCGACCGATCCACCAAACTACAGATAACGCCTGCAAGACGTCGGTACCGGG
CCCCCCCTCGAGGTCGACGGTATCGATAAGCTTCAATTCCTTGTACAGCTCGTCCATGCCGCCGGTGGAG
TGGCGGCCCTCGGCGCGTTCGTACTGTTCCACGATGGTGTAGTCCTCGTTGTGGGAGGTGATGTCCAACT
TGATGTTGACGTTGTAGGCGCCGGGCAGCTGCACGGGCTTCTTGGCCTTGTAGGTGGTCTTGACCTCAGC
GTCGTAGTGGCCGCCGTCCTTCAGCTTCAGCCTCTGCTTGATCTCGCCCTTCAGGGCGCCGTCCTCGGGG
TACATCCGCTCGGAGGAGGCCTCCCAGCCCATGGTCTTCTTCTGCATTACGGGGCCGTCGGAGGGGAAGT
TGGTGCCGCGCAGCTTCACCTTGTAGATGAACTCGCCGTCCTGCAGGGAGGAGTCCTGGGTCACGGTCAC
CACGCCGCCGTCCTCGAAGTTCATCACGCGCTCCCACTTGAAGCCCTCGGGGAAGGACAGCTTCAAGTAG
TCGGGGATGTCGGCGGGGTGCTTCACGTAGGCCTTGGAGCCGTACATGAACTGAGGGGACAGGATGTCCC
AGGCGAAGGGCAGGGGGCCACCCTTGGTCACCTTCAGCTTGGCGGTCTGGGTGCCCTCGTAGGGGCGGCC
CTCGCCCTCGCCCTCGATCTCGAACTCGTGGCCGTTCACGGAGCCCTCCATGTGCACCTTGAAGCGCATG
AACTCCTTGATGATGGCCATGTTATCCTCCTCGCCCTTGCTCACCATAATTATATCTCCTTCTTATTTCT
AGTCAAGATCTAAGCTTGATATCGAATTCCTGCAGCCCGGGGGATCCACTAGTATCCTGTCTCTTGATCA
GATCTTGATCCCCTGCGCCATCAGATCCTTGGCGGCAAGAAAGCCATCCAGTTTACTTTGCAGGGCTTCC
CAACCTTACCAGAGGGCGCCCCAGCTGGCAATTCCGGTTCGCTTGCTGTCCATAAAACCGCCCAGTCTAG
CTATCGCCATGTAAGCCCACTGCAAGCTACCTGCTTTCTCTTTGCGCTTGCGTTTTCCCTTGTCCAGATA
GCCCAGTAGCTGACATTCATCCGGGGTCAGCACCGTTTCTGCGGACTGGCTTTCTACGTGTTCCGCTTCC
TTTAGCAGCCCTTGCGCCCTGAGTGCTTGCGGCAGCGTGCGAGCTCGAATTCCGTATGGCAATGAAAGAC
GGTGAGCTGGTGATATGGGATAGTGTTCACCCTTGTTACACCGTTTTCCATGAGCAAACTGAAACGTTTT
CATCGCTCTGGAGTGAATACCACGACGATTTCCGGCAGTTTCTACACATATATTCGCAAGATGTGGCGTG
TTACGGTGAAAACCTGGCCTATTTCCCTAAAGGGTTTATTGAGAATATGTTTTTCGTCTCAGCCAATCCC
TGGGTGAGTTTCACCAGTTTTGATTTAAACGTGGCCAATATGGACAACTTCTTCGCCCCCGTTTTCACCA
TGGGCAAATATTATACGCAAGGCGACAAGGTGCTGATGCCGCTGGCGATTCAGGTTCATCATGCCGTTTG
TGATGGCTTCCATGTCGGCAGAATGCTTAATGAATTACAACAGTACTGCGATGAGTGGCAGGGCGGGGCG
TAATTTTTTTAAGGCAGTTATTGGTGCCCTTAAACGCCTGGTTGCTACGCCTGAATAAGTGATAATAAGC
GGATGAATGGCAGAAATTCGAAAGCAAATTCGACCCGGTCGTCGGTTCAGGGCAGGGTCGTTAAATAGCC
GCTTATGTCTATTGCTGGTTTACCGGTTTATTGACTACCGGAAGCAGTGTGACCGTGTGCTTCTCAAATG
CCTGAGGCCAGTTTGCTCAGGCTCTCCCCGTGGAGGTAATAATTGACGATATGATCCAGCCGACCAGGCT
TTCCACGCCCGCGTGCCGCTCCATGTCGTTCGCGCGGTTCTCGGAAACGCGCTGCCGCGTTTCGTGATTG
TCACGCTCAAGCCCGTAGTCCCGTTCGAGCGTCGCGCAGAGGTCAGCGAGGGCGCGGTAGGCCCGATACG
GCTCATGGATGGTGTTTCGGGTCGGGTGAATCTTGTTGATGGCGATATGGATGTGCAGGTTGTCGGTGTC
GTGATGCACGGCACTGACGCGCTGATGCTCGGCGAAGCCAAGCCCAGCGCAGATGCGGTCCTCAATCGCG
CGCAACGTCTCCGCGTCGGGCTTCTCTCCCGCGCGGAAGCTAACCAGCAGGTGATAGGTCTTGTCGGCCT
CGGAACGGGTGTTGCCGTGCTGGGTCGCCATCACCTCGGCCATGACAGCGGGCAGGGTGTTTGCCTCGCA
GTTCGTGACGCGCACGTGACCCAGGCGCTCGGTCTTGCCTTGCTCGTCGGTGATGTACTTCACCAGCTCC
GCGAAGTCGCTCTTCTTGATGGAGCGCATGGGGACGTGCTTGGCAATCACGCGCACCCCCCGGCCGTTTT
AGCGGCTAAAAAAGTCATGGCTCTGCCCTCGGGCGGACCACGCCCATCATGACCTTGCCAAGCTCGTCCT
GCTTCTCTTCGATCTTCGCCAGCAGGGCGAGGATCGTGGCATCACCGAACCGCGCCGTGCGCGGGTCGTC
GGTGAGCCAGAGTTTCAGCAGGCCGCCCAGGCGGCCCAGGTCGCCATTGATGCGGGCCAGCTCGCGGACG
TGCTCATAGTCCACGACGCCCGTGATTTTGTAGCCCTGGCCGACGGCCAGCAGGTAGGCCGACAGGCTCA
TGCCGGCCGCCGCCGCCTTTTCCTCAATCGCTCTTCGTTCGTCTGGAAGGCAGTACACCTTGATAGGTGG
GCTGCCCTTCCTGGTTGGCTTGGTTTCATCAGCCATCCGCTTGCCCTCATCTGTTACGCCGGCGGTAGCC
GGCCAGCCTCGCAGAGCAGGATTCCCGTTGAGCACCGCCAGGTGCGAATAAGGGACAGTGAAGAAGGAAC
ACCCGCTCGCGGGTGGGCCTACTTCACCTATCCTGCCCGGCTGACGCCGTTGGATACACCAAGGAAAGTC
TACACGAACCCTTTGGCAAAATCCTGTATATCGTGCGAAAAAGGATGGATATACCGAAAAAATCGCTATA
ATGACCCCGAAGCAGGGTTATGCAGCGGAAAAGCGCTGCTTCCCTGCTGTTTTGTGGAATATCTACCGAC
TGGAAACAGGCAAATGCAGGAAATTACTGAACTGAGGGGACAGGCGAGAGACGATGCCAAAGAGCTACAC
CGACGAGCTGGCCGAGTGGGTTGAATCCCGCGCGGCCAAGAAGCGCCGGCGTGATGAGGCTGCGGTTGCG
TTCCTGGCGGTGAGGGCGGATGTCGAGGCGGCGTTAGCGTCCGGCTATGCGCTCGTCACCATTTGGGAGC
ACATGCGGGAAACGGGGAAGGTCAAGTTCTCCTACGAGACGTTCCGCTCGCACGCCAGGCGGCACATCAA
GGCCAAGCCCGCCGATGTGCCCGCACCGCAGGCCAAGGCTGCGGAACCCGCGCCGGCACCCAAGACGCCG
GAGCCACGGCGGCCGAAGCAGGGGGGCAAGGCTGAAAAGCCGGCCCCCGCTGCGGCCCCGACCGGCTTCA
CCTTCAACCCAACACCGGACAAAAAGGATCTACTGTAATGGCGAAAATTCACATGGTTTTGCAGGGCAAG
GGCGGGGTCGGCAAGTCGGCCATCGCCGCGATCATTGCGCAGTACAAGATGGACAAGGGGCAGACACCCT
TGTGCATCGACACCGACCCGGTGAACGCGACGTTCGAGGGCTACAAGGCCCTGAACGTCCGCCGGCTGAA
CATCATGGCCGGCGACGAAATTAACTCGCGCAACTTCGACACCCTGGTCGAGCTGATTGCGCCGACCAAG
GATGACGTGGTGATCCTCTACGCCGGACGCATCGTGGCCGGCATCACCGGCGCCACAGGTGCGGTTGCTG
GCGCCTATATCGCCGACATCACCGATGGGGAAGATCCTTGAAGCTGTCCCTGATGGTCGTCATCTACCTG
CCTGGACAGCATGGCCTGCAACGCGGGCATCCCGATGCCGCCGGAAGCGAGAAGAATCATAATGGGGAAG
GCCATCCAGCCTCGCGTCGCGAACGCCAGCAAGACGTAGCCCAGCGCGTCGGCCGCCATGCCGGCGATAA
TGGCCTGCTTCTCGCCGAAACGTTTGGTGGCGGGACCAGTGACGAAGGCTTGAGCGAGGGCGTGCAAGAT
TCCGAATACCGCAAGCGACAGGCCATGTTTGACAGCTTATCATCGATA
Features (pLannotate 1.2.2; 21 found; start..end, strand, type, name):
     57..1244    +  CDS            tetA: TCR3_ECOLX - Experimental evidence at protein level: Swiss-Prot protein existence level 1. Resistance to tetracycline by an active tetracycline efflux. This is an energy-dependent process that decreases the accumulation of the antibiotic in whole cells. This protein functions as a metal- tetracycline/H(+) antiporter. From Escherichia coli. This protein is used as a marker in many commonly used cloning vectors, such as pBR322 and pACYC184.
   1489..1884    -  CDS            YPB1_ECOLX: Protein predicted: Swiss-Prot protein existence level 4. From Escherichia coli.
   1888..2079    +  CDS            rop: Rop protein, which maintains plasmids at low copy number; rop
   2181..2321    +  misc_feature   bom: basis of mobility region from pBR322
   2507..3095    -  rep_origin     ori: high-copy-number ColE1/pMB1/pBR322/pUC origin of replication
   3267..3580    -  CDS            bla(M) (fragment): β-lactamase lacking the signal sequence; bla(M); allows cytosolic expression of β-lactamase
   3581..3690    +  CDS            traJ (fragment): oriT-recognizing protein; traJ
   3696..3721    +  misc_feature   MCS (fragment): pBluescript multiple cloning site
   4542..4583    -  misc_feature   MCS (fragment): pBluescript multiple cloning site
   4590..5297    -  CDS            mCherry: mCherry is a basic (constitutively fluorescent) red fluorescent protein published in 2004, derived from Discosoma sp.. It is reported to be a very rapidly-maturing monomer with low acid sensitivity.
   5331..5373    -  misc_feature   MCS (fragment): pBluescript multiple cloning site
   5391..5708    -  CDS            tnpA (fragment): TN5P_ECOLX - Also known as tnp. Experimental evidence at protein level: Swiss-Prot protein existence level 1. Mediates transposition of transposon Tn5 by a 'cut and paste' mechanism. First, the monomeric transposase binds the 19 bp inverted DNA repeats flanking the transposon. Then, dimerization of the DNA- bound transposase creates a synaptic DNA complex. After nicking of the first DNA strand, excision of the transposon proceeds through a series of intermediates. The transposase then mediates the insertion of the transposon at a new site by strand transfer. The activity of the wild- type tran
   5717..6163    +  CDS            CmR (fragment): chloramphenicol acetyltransferase; cat; confers resistance to chloramphenicol
   6423..6977    -  CDS            traI (fragment): TRAI6_ECOLX - Experimental evidence at protein level: Swiss-Prot protein existence level 1. The initiation process of transfer DNA synthesis requires the interaction of at least three plasmid-specific components (TraH, I, and J) at the transfer origin resulting in the assembly of a specialised nucleoprotein complex - the relaxosome. Site- and strand-specific cleavage at the transfer origin is dependent on TraI and TraJ. From Escherichia coli.
   7015..7386    -  CDS            traJ: oriT-recognizing protein; traJ
   7419..7528    -  oriT           oriT: incP origin of transfer
   7754..8155    +  CDS            traK: TRAK4_ECOLX - Experimental evidence at protein level: Swiss-Prot protein existence level 1. From Escherichia coli.
   8158..8415    +  CDS            traL (fragment): TRAL4_ECOLX - Experimental evidence at protein level: Swiss-Prot protein existence level 1. From Escherichia coli.
   8412..8506    +  CDS            TcR (fragment): tetracycline efflux protein; tet; confers resistance to tetracycline
   8503..8774    -  CDS            TcR (fragment): tetracycline efflux protein; tet; confers resistance to tetracycline
   8779..9       +  promoter       tet promoter (across the origin): E. coli promoter for tetracycline efflux protein gene
