[The description below was written by a language model from this plasmid's Addgene catalogue record and pLannotate feature annotations shown in this document.]
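Description:
pRJPaph-mChe is a mobilizable (conjugative) bacterial integration vector built on the pSUP202pol4 backbone, designed to place a constitutively expressed mCherry marker into the chromosome of Bradyrhizobium diazoefficiens USDA 110 (formerly B. japonicum). It is propagated in E. coli through a ColE1/pMB1-type origin with the adjacent rop gene and bom site typical of pBR322 derivatives, and is selected with tetracycline via an intact tetA efflux gene driven by the tet promoter. The annotated β-lactamase and chloramphenicol acetyltransferase sequences are only fragments, so tetracycline is the one listed selection. An IncP (RP4-type) transfer region, comprising oriT, traJ, traK and partial traI and traL, allows the plasmid to be mobilized from a suitable E. coli donor that supplies the remaining transfer functions. ColE1-type replicons generally do not replicate in rhizobia, so the plasmid would be expected to act as a suicide vector there, although the record does not state this explicitly.

The payload has two parts, flanked by remnants of a pBluescript-type multiple cloning site. One is an 807 bp segment of B. diazoefficiens DNA from the region downstream of scoI, including part of blr1132; it is not annotated in the feature table but probably occupies the unlabelled gap next to mCherry. It provides homology for recombination-based integration at that locus. The other is the mCherry coding sequence, derived from pMRE-105-mCherry, under the Paph promoter named in the plasmid's purpose. Paph is not annotated as such, but a Tn5-derived fragment lies directly upstream of mCherry, which is consistent with an aph promoter of Tn5 origin. The construct is used for stable red fluorescent tagging of B. diazoefficiens to follow host-plant infection and colonization.
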