Addgene plasmid #67034: pRJPaph-mChe
Purpose: Plasmid for Paph-mCherry integration downstream of B. diazoefficiens (B. japonicum) scoI
Depositing lab: Julia Vorholt. Depositing organization: ETH Zurich (Swiss Federal Institute of Technology). Publication: Stable fluorescent and enzymatic tagging of Bradyrhizobium diazoefficiens to analyze host-plant infection and colonization. Ledermann R, Bartsch I, Remus-Emsermann M, Vorholt JA, Fischer HM. Mol Plant Microbe Interact. 2015 Jun 2. 10.1094/MPMI-03-15-0054-TA PubMed 26035130.
Backbone
  Vector backbone: pSUP202pol4
  Vector type: Conjugative bacterial vector
Growth in bacteria
  Bacterial resistance: Tetracycline, 10 μg/mL
  Growth temperature: 37°C
  Growth strain: DH5alpha
  Copy number: High Copy
Gene/Insert 1
  Gene/Insert name: B. diazoefficiens DNA from scoI downstream region (comprising blr1132')
  Species: Bradyrhizobium diazoefficiens USDA 110 (Bradyrhizobium japonicum USDA 110)
  Insert size (bp): 807
Gene/Insert 2
  Gene/Insert name: mCherry
  Species: Synthetic
  Insert size (bp): 816
Resource information
  A portion of this plasmid was derived from a plasmid made by: pMRE-105-mCherry (Schada von Borzyskowski et al., ACS, Synth. Biol., 4:430-443, 2015)
Terms and licenses: Academic/Nonprofit Terms; Industry Terms: Not Available to Industry
How to cite: pRJPaph-mChe was a gift from Julia Vorholt (Addgene plasmid # 67034 ; http://n2t.net/addgene:67034 ; RRID:Addgene_67034)
