>Addgene plasmid #67034 | pRJPaph-mChe | addgene partial sequence | sequence record 121425 | pRJPaph-R1 5'-GGAAATCGTCGTGGTATTCAc-3'
AACGTTTCAGTTTGCTCATGGAAAACGGTGTAACAAGGGTGAACACTATCCCATATCACCAGCTCACCGT
CTTTCATTGCCATACGGAATTCGAGCTCGCACGCTGCCGCAAGCACTCAGGGCGCAAGGGCTGCTAAAGG
AAGCGGAACACGTAGAAAGCCAGTCCGCAGAAACGGTGCTGACCCCGGATGAATGTCAGCTACTGGGCTA
TCTGGACAAGGGAAAACGCAAGCGCAAAGAGAAAGCAGGTAGCTTGCAGTGGGCTTACATGGCGATAGCT
AGACTGGGCGGTTTTATGGACAGCAAGCGAACCGGAATTGCCAGCTGGGGCGCCCTCTGGTAAGGTTGGG
AAGCCCTGCAAAGTAAACTGGATGGCTTTCTTGCCGCCAAGGATCTGATGGCGCAGGGGATCAAGATCTG
ATCAAGAGACAGGATACTAGTGGATCCCCCGGGCTGCAGGAATTCGATATCAAGCTTAGATCTTGACTAG
AAATAAGAAGGAGATATAATTATGGTGAGCAAGGGCGAGGAGGATAACATGGCCATCATCAAGGAGTTCA
TGCGCTTCAAGGTGCACATGGAGGGCTCCGTGAACGGCCACGAGTTCGAGATCGAGGGCGAGGGCGAGGG
CCGCCCCTACGAGGGCACCCAGACCGCCAAGCTGAAGGTGACCAAGGGTGGCCCCCTGCCCTTCGCCTGG
GACATCCTGTCCCCTCAGTTCATGTACGGCTCCAAGGCCTACGTGAAGCACCCCGCCGACATCCCCGACT
ACTTGAAGCTGTCCTTCCCCGAGGGCTTCAAGTGGGAGCGCGTGATGAACTTCGAGGACGGCGGCGTGGT
GACCGTGACCCAGGACTCCTCCCTGCAGGACGGCGAGTTCATCTACAAGGTGAAGCTGCGCGGCACCAAC
TTCCCCTCCGACGGCCCCGTAATGCAGAAGAAGACCATGGGCTGGGAGGCCTCCTCCGAGCGGATGTACC
CCGAGGACGGCGCCCTGAAGGGCGAGATCAAGCAGAGGCTGAA
