>Addgene plasmid #67034 | pRJPaph-mChe | addgene partial sequence | sequence record 121426 | mCherry-F 5'-ccccgtaatgcagaagaaga-3'
GCCTCCTCCGAGCGGATGTACCCCGAGGACGGCGCCCTGAAGGGCGAGATCAAGCAGAGGCTGAAGCTGA
AGGACGGCGGCCACTACGACGCTGAGGTCAAGACCACCTACAAGGCCAAGAAGCCCGTGCAGCTGCCCGG
CGCCTACAACGTCAACATCAAGTTGGACATCACCTCCCACAACGAGGACTACACCATCGTGGAACAGTAC
GAACGCGCCGAGGGCCGCCACTCCACCGGCGGCATGGACGAGCTGTACAAGGAATTGAAGCTTATCGATA
CCGTCGACCTCGAGGGGGGGCCCGGTACCGACGTCTTGCAGGCGTTATCTGTAGTTTGGTGGATCGGTCG
GACCGCGTCCTCGGTGTAACCTCTCCCGCTTGCGGGAGAGGTATAGGCCGCTTTTGGCGGCCGTCCTCTA
AGACGCCGAGGCAAAGCCTCGGCTATGGCAGAGCGCCGGGTGAGGGCTCTCTCCTCTCGGGGATTGTCCC
TCCGCGGAGACACCCTCTCCCCGCCCCCCTCCCGCAAGCGGGAGAGGGAGCGCACCTTCACCCTGACCGC
AATCGGCGCTCGCGTTCCCGGGCGGATGGTCTATAAGGCCCTCCGATCCCAACGAAATTCGTTCATTTCC
GGCCGATGGCTCCATCGCAACAGGCGAAATCGTCCAAATCTGCCCGTGGCTTGCTGACAGGGCTGGCCGT
CGGCGCCTGCCTGTT
