>Addgene plasmid #67034 | pRJPaph-mChe | addgene partial sequence | sequence record 121430 | pBR322ori-3 5'-tttgtttgcaagcagcagat-3'
ATCTCAAGAAGATCCTTTGATCTTTTCTACGGGGTCTGACGCTCAGTGGAACGAAAACTCACGTTAAGGG
ATTTTGGTCATGAGATTATCAAAAAGGATCTTCACCTAGATCCTTTTAAATTAAAAATGAAGTTTTAAAT
CAATCTAAAGTATATATGAGTAAACTTGGTCTGACAGTTACCAATGCTTAATCAGTGAGGCACCTATCTC
AGCGATCTGTCTATTTCGTTCATCCATAGTTGCCTGACTCCCCGTCGTGTAGATAACTACGATACGGGAG
GGCTTACCATCTGGCCCCAGTGCTGCAATGATACCGCGAGACCCACGCTCACCGGCTCCAGATTTATCAG
CAATAAACCAGCCAGCCGGAAGGGCCGAGCGCAGAAGTGGTCCTGCAACTTTATCCGCCTCCATCCAGTC
TATTAATTGTTGCCGGGAAGCTAGAGTAAGTAGTTCGCCAGTTAATAGTTTGCGCAACGTTGTTGCCATT
GCCGCGGTTCGGTGATGCCACGATCCTCGCCCTGCTGGCGAAGATCGAAGAGAAGCAGGACGAGCTTGGC
AAGGTCATGATGGGCGTGGTCCGCCCGAGGGCAGAGCCATGACTTTTTCCACCGCGGTGGCGGCCGCTCT
AGACGGTAATAGGGATCGGAGAAGTCGACGCGGGCCCGGAGCTGCGGGCTCACCGCCATCGAGGCGATGA
TAGCATCGCCCCGGTTCGAGGTGAGCGCGTCGACCAGGGTCTCGAAGCGGCGCATCTGCACCGTGCAGGT
GACCTTGATCTCCTCGCAGAGCGCGCGGGCGAGATCGACGTTGAAGCCGGCCGGATTGCCGTCGGCGCCG
GTGTAGTTGAACGGCGGATAGTCGGTCTCGGTCAAAAAGCGGATCACGGTCAGGCGCGACAGGTCCGGCC
GCTCCGGCCGCCGCCGCGGGTCCCAGAAGCCGGGCACGGCCTGCGGGGCCGCCTGGG
