>Addgene plasmid #67034 | pRJPaph-mChe | addgene partial sequence | sequence record 121431 | psc101-For 5'-GATCAGATCATGATCCCCTGCGCCATCAGATCC-3'
TTGGCGGCAAGAAAGCCATCCAGTTTACTTTGCAGGGCTTCCCAACCTTACCAGAGGGCGCCCCAGCTGG
CAATTCCGGTTCGCTTGCTGTCCATAAAACCGCCCAGTCTAGCTATCGCCATGTAAGCCCACTGCAAGCT
ACCTGCTTTCTCTTTGCGCTTGCGTTTTCCCTTGTCCAGATAGCCCAGTAGCTGACATTCATCCGGGGTC
AGCACCGTTTCTGCGGACTGGCTTTCTACGTGTTCCGCTTCCTTTAGCAGCCCTTGCGCCCTGAGTGCTT
GCGGCAGCGTGCGAGCTCGAATTCCGTATGGCAATGAAAGACGGTGAGCTGGTGATATGGGATAGTGTTC
ACCCTTGTTACACCGTTTTCCATGAGCAAACTGAAACGTTTTCATCGCTCTGGAGTGAATACCACGACGA
TTTCCGGCAGTTTCTACACATATATTCGCAAGATGTGGCGTGTTACGGTGAAAACCTGGCCTATTTCCCT
AAAGGGTTTATTGAGAATATGTTTTTCGTCTCAGCCAATCCCTGGGTGAGTT
